Addgene plasmid #122713: pSKAP_AK
Purpose: pSKAP plasmid containing the unique DNA barcode "AK" to be used for allelic exchange on bacterial chromosomes and subsequent molecular identification.
Depositing lab: Travis Bourret. Depositing organization: Creighton University. Publication: Digital PCR-based Competitive Index for High-throughput Analysis of Fitness in Salmonella. Shaw JA, Bourret TJ. J Vis Exp. 2019 May 13;(147). doi: 10.3791/59630. PubMed 31132072.
Backbone
  Vector backbone: pSKAP
  Backbone manufacturer: Shaw and Bourret
  Backbone size w/o insert (bp): 4703
  Total vector size (bp): 4728
  Modifications to backbone: Addition of AK barcode sequence. ACAGGTAGTGCTTGCGTTGTGAGG
  Vector type: Bacterial Expression
Growth in bacteria
  Bacterial resistance: Chloramphenicol, 25 μg/mL
  Growth temperature: 37°C
  Growth strain: DH5alpha
  Copy number: High Copy
Gene/Insert
  Gene/Insert name: Barcode AK
  Insert size (bp): 25
Terms and licenses: Academic/Nonprofit Terms; Industry Terms: Not Available to Industry
How to cite: pSKAP_AK was a gift from Travis Bourret (Addgene plasmid # 122713 ; http://n2t.net/addgene:122713 ; RRID:Addgene_122713)
