[The description below was written by a language model from this plasmid's Addgene catalogue record and pLannotate feature annotations shown in this document.]
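Description:
pSKAP_AK is a 4,728 bp, high-copy bacterial plasmid that serves as a template or donor for placing a short, unique DNA barcode ("AK", about 25 bp) on a bacterial chromosome by allelic exchange. It is one member of a pSKAP series in which each plasmid differs only in its barcode. The feature table points to a pBluescript-type backbone: a ColE1/pUC origin for propagation in E. coli, an f1 origin, a lac promoter/operator region with CAP site, T3 and T7 promoters flanking remnants of the multiple cloning site, and a lacZα fragment. Selection is by chloramphenicol through a complete cat gene with its own promoter. This gene appears to interrupt or replace the original β-lactamase gene, of which only the promoter and a partial coding fragment remain, so ampicillin resistance should not be expected.

Within the former cloning site sits a kanamycin resistance cassette (neo/nptII, preceded by a residual Tn5 fragment that pLannotate labels tnpA) bracketed by two FRT sites. This is the arrangement commonly used for recombineering. The cassette provides kanamycin selection for chromosomal integrants, and FLP recombinase can later excise the marker, leaving an FRT scar. The barcode itself is not annotated in the feature table, so its exact position relative to the FRT-flanked cassette cannot be read from the record; presumably it lies adjacent to the cassette so that it is retained on the chromosome.

According to the associated publication title, barcoded strains are mixed and quantified by digital PCR to calculate competitive indices, allowing high-throughput fitness comparisons in Salmonella. Although catalogued as a bacterial expression vector, it carries no expressed gene of interest.
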