Features (pLannotate 1.2.2; 19 found; start..end, strand, type, name):
     86..107     +  protein_bind   CAP binding site: CAP binding activates transcription in the presence of cAMP. E. coli catabolite activator protein
    122..152     +  promoter       lac promoter: promoter for the E. coli lac operon
    160..176     +  protein_bind   lac operator: The lac repressor binds to the lac operator to inhibit transcription in E. coli. This inhibition can be relieved by adding lactose or isopropyl-β-D-thiogalactopyranoside (IPTG). lac repressor encoded by lacI
    221..239     +  promoter       T3 promoter: promoter for bacteriophage T3 RNA polymerase
    252..280     +  misc_feature   MCS (fragment): pBluescript multiple cloning site
    309..342     +  protein_bind   FRT (minimal): supports FLP-mediated excision but not integration (Turan and Bode, 2011) FLP recombinase from the Saccharomyces cerevisiae 2μ plasmid
    349..678     +  CDS            tnpA (fragment): TN5P_ECOLX - Also known as tnp. Experimental evidence at protein level: Swiss-Prot protein existence level 1. Mediates transposition of transposon Tn5 by a 'cut and paste' mechanism. First, the monomeric transposase binds the 19 bp inverted DNA repeats flanking the transposon. Then, dimerization of the DNA- bound transposase creates a synaptic DNA complex. After nicking of the first DNA strand, excision of the transposon proceeds through a series of intermediates. The transposase then mediates the insertion of the transposon at a new site by strand transfer. The activity of the wild- type tran
    710..1501    +  CDS            neo: KKA2_KLEPN - Also known as kan, nptII. Experimental evidence at protein level: Swiss-Prot protein existence level 1. Resistance to kanamycin, neomycin, paromomycin, ribostamycin, butirosin and gentamicin B. From Klebsiella pneumoniae.
   1517..1564    +  protein_bind   FRT: FLP-mediated recombination occurs in the 8-bp core sequence TCTAGAAA (Turan and Bode, 2011). FLP recombinase from the Saccharomyces cerevisiae 2μ plasmid
   1645..1687    +  misc_feature   MCS (fragment): pBluescript multiple cloning site
   1696..1714    -  promoter       T7 promoter: promoter for bacteriophage T7 RNA polymerase
   1722..1877    +  CDS            lacZα (fragment): LacZα fragment of β-galactosidase; lacZ fragment
   1882..2310    +  rep_origin     f1 ori (sequence partly withheld): f1 bacteriophage origin of replication; arrow indicates direction of (+) strand synthesis
   2363..2467    +  promoter       AmpR promoter: bla
   2468..2677    +  CDS            AmpR (fragment): β-lactamase; bla; confers resistance to ampicillin, carbenicillin, and related antibiotics
   2956..3615    -  CDS            CmR: chloramphenicol acetyltransferase; cat; confers resistance to chloramphenicol
   3616..3718    -  promoter       cat promoter: promoter of the E. coli cat gene encoding chloramphenicol acetyltransferase
   3938..4526    +  rep_origin     ori: high-copy-number ColE1/pMB1/pBR322/pUC origin of replication
   4709..73      +  CDS            lacI (fragment) (across the origin): lac repressor; lacI; The lac repressor binds to the lac operator to inhibit transcription in E. coli. This inhibition can be relieved by adding lactose or isopropyl-β-D-thiogalactopyranoside (IPTG).
>Addgene plasmid #122713 | pSKAP_AK | addgene full sequence | sequence record 245008 | Addgene NGS Result
CTCTCCCCGCGCGTTGGCCGATTCATTAATGCAGCTGGCACGACAGGTTTCCCGACTGGAAAGCGGGCAG
TGAGCGCAACGCAATTAATGTGAGTTAGCTCACTCATTAGGCACCCCAGGCTTTACACTTTATGCTTCCG
GCTCGTATGTTGTGTGGAATTGTGAGCGGATAACAATTTCACACAGGAAACAGCTATGACCATGATTACG
CCAAGCGCGCAATTAACCCTCACTAAAGGGAACAAAAGCTGGAGCTCCACCGCGGTGGCGGCCGCTCTAG
CCCGGGCGGATCCGTCGACCTGCAGTTCGAAGTTCCTATTCTCTAGAAAGTATAGGAACTTCAGAGCGCT
TTTGAAGCTCACGCTGCCGCAAGCACTCAGGGCGCAAGGGCTGCTAAAGGAAGCGGAACACGTAGAAAGC
CAGTCCGCAGAAACGGTGCTGACCCCGGATGAATGTCAGCTACTGGGCTATCTGGACAAGGGAAAACGCA
AGCGCAAAGAGAAAGCAGGTAGCTTGCAGTGGGCTTACATGGCGATAGCTAGACTGGGCGGTTTTATGGA
CAGCAAGCGAACCGGAATTGCCAGCTGGGGCGCCCTCTGGTAAGGTTGGGAAGCCCTGCAAAGTAAACTG
GATGGCTTTCTTGCCGCCAAGGATCTGATGGCGCAGGGGATCAAGATCTGATCAAGAGACAGGATGAGGA
TCGTTTCGCATGATTGAACAAGATGGATTGCACGCAGGTTCTCCGGCCGCTTGGGTGGAGAGGCTATTCG
GCTATGACTGGGCACAACAGACAATCGGCTGCTCTGATGCCGCCGTGTTCCGGCTGTCAGCGCAGGGGCG
CCCGGTTCTTTTTGTCAAGACCGACCTGTCCGGTGCCCTGAATGAACTGCAGGACGAGGCAGCGCGGCTA
TCGTGGCTGGCCACGACGGGCGTTCCTTGCGCAGCTGTGCTCGACGTTGTCACTGAAGCGGGAAGGGACT
GGCTGCTATTGGGCGAAGTGCCGGGGCAGGATCTCCTGTCATCTCACCTTGCTCCTGCCGAGAAAGTATC
CATCATGGCTGATGCAATGCGGCGGCTGCATACGCTTGATCCGGCTACCTGCCCATTCGACCACCAAGCG
AAACATCGCATCGAGCGAGCACGTACTCGGATGGAAGCCGGTCTTGTCGATCAGGATGATCTGGACGAAG
AGCATCAGGGGCTCGCGCCAGCCGAACTGTTCGCCAGGCTCAAGGCGCGCATGCCCGACGGCGAGGATCT
CGTCGTGACCCATGGCGATGCCTGCTTGCCGAATATCATGGTGGAAAATGGCCGCTTTTCTGGATTCATC
GACTGTGGCCGGCTGGGTGTGGCGGACCGCTATCAGGACATAGCGTTGGCTACCCGTGATATTGCTGAAG
AGCTTGGCGGCGAATGGGCTGACCGCTTCCTCGTGCTTTACGGTATCGCCGCTCCCGATTCGCAGCGCAT
CGCCTTCTATCGCCTTCTTGACGAGTTCTTCTAATAAGGGGATCTTGAAGTTCCTATTCCGAAGTTCCTA
TTCTCTAGAAAGTATAGGAACTTCGAAGCAGCTCCAGCCTACACAATCGTCCTCACAACGCAAGCACTAC
CTGTCTCAAGACGTGTAATGCTGCAATCTGCATGCAAGCTTATCGATACCGTCGACCTCGAGGGGGGGCC
CGGTACCCAATTCGCCCTATAGTGAGTCGTATTACGCGCGCTCACTGGCCGTCGTTTTACAACGTCGTGA
CTGGGAAAACCCTGGCGTTACCCAACTTAATCGCCTTGCAGCACATCCCCCTTTCGCCAGCTGGCGTAAT
AGCGAAGAGGCCCGCACCGATCGCCCTTCCCAACAGTTGCGCAGCCTGAATGGCGAATGGG
[124 nt withheld, positions 1882-2005]
C
[91 nt withheld, positions 2007-2097]
A
[49 nt withheld, positions 2099-2147]
CCTTTGACGTTGGAGTCCACGTTCTTT
[37 nt withheld, positions 2175-2211]
ACCCTATCTCGGTCTATTCTTTTGATTTATAAGGGATTTTGCCGATTTCGGCCTATTGGTTAAAAAATGA
GCTGATTTAACAAAAATTTAACGCGAATTTTAACAAAATATTAACGCTTACAATTTAGGTGGCACTTTTC
GGGGAAATGTGCGCGGAACCCCTATTTGTTTATTTTTCTAAATACATTCAAATATGTATCCGCTCATGAG
ACAATAACCCTGATAAATGCTTCAATAATATTGAAAAAGGAAGAGTATGAGTATTCAACATTTCCGTGTC
GCCCTTATTCCCTTTTTTGCGGCATTTTGCCTTCCTGTTTTTGCTCACCCAGAAACGCTGGTGAAAGTAA
AAGATGCTGAAGATCAGTTGGGTGCACGAGTGGGTTACATCGAACTGGATCTCAACAGCGGTAAGATCCT
TGAGAGTTTTCGCCCCGAAGAACGTTTTCCAATGATGAGCACTTTTTGATCAGAAAAAAAGGATCATATC
GTCAATTATTACCTCCACGGGGAGAGCCTGAGCAAACTGGCCTCAGGCATTTGAGAAGCACACGGTCACA
CTGCTTCCGGTAGTCAATAAACCGGTAAACCAGCAATAGACATAAGCGGCTATTTAACGACCCTGCCCTG
AACCGACGACCGGGTCGAATTTGCTTTCGAATTTCTGCCATTCATCCGCTTATTATCACTTATTCAGGCG
TAGCAACCAGGCGTTTAAGGGCACCAATAACTGCCTTAAAAAAATTACGCCCCGCCCTGCCACTCATCGC
AGTACTGTTGTAATTCATTAAGCATTCTGCCGACATGGAAGCCATCACAAACGGCATGATGAACCTGAAT
CGCCAGCGGCATCAGCACCTTGTCGCCTTGCGTATAATATTTGCCCATGGTGAAAACGGGGGCGAAGAAG
TTGTCCATATTGGCCACGTTTAAATCAAAACTGGTGAAACTCACCCAGGGATTGGCTGAGACGAAAAACA
TATTCTCAATAAACCCTTTAGGGAAATAGGCCAGGTTTTCACCGTAACACGCCACATCTTGCGAATATAT
GTGTAGAAACTGCCGGAAATCGTCGTGGTATTCACTCCAGAGCGATGAAAACGTTTCAGTTTGCTCATGG
AAAACGGTGTAACAAGGGTGAACACTATCCCATATCACCAGCTCACCGTCTTTCATTGCCATACGTAATT
CCGGATGAGCATTCATCAGGCGGGCAAGAATGTGAATAAAGGCCGGATAAAACTTGTGCTTATTTTTCTT
TACGGTCTTTAAAAAGGCCGTAATATCCAGCTGAACGGTCTGGTTATAGGTACATTGAGCAACTGACTGA
AATGCCTCAAAATGTTCTTTACGATGCCATTGGGATATATCAACGGTGGTATATCCAGTGATTTTTTTCT
CCATTTTAGCTTCCTTAGCTCCTGAAAATCTCGACAACTCAAAAAATACGCCCGGTAGTGATCTTATTTC
ATTATGGTGAAAGTTGGAACCTCTTACGTGCCGATCAACGTCTCATTTTCGCCAAAAGTTGGCCCAGGGC
TTCCCGGTATCAACAGGGACACCAGGATTTATTTATTCTGCGAAGTGATCTTCCGTCACAGGTATTTATT
CGGTCGAAAAGGATCTAGGTGAAGATCCTTTTTGATAATCTCATGACCAAAATCCCTTAACGTGAGTTTT
CGTTCCACTGAGCGTCAGACCCCGTAGAAAAGATCAAAGGATCTTCTTGAGATCCTTTTTTTCTGCGCGT
AATCTGCTGCTTGCAAACAAAAAAACCACCGCTACCAGCGGTGGTTTGTTTGCCGGATCAAGAGCTACCA
ACTCTTTTTCCGAAGGTAACTGGCTTCAGCAGAGCGCAGATACCAAATACTGTTCTTCTAGTGTAGCCGT
AGTTAGGCCACCACTTCAAGAACTCTGTAGCACCGCCTACATACCTCGCTCTGCTAATCCTGTTACCAGT
GGCTGCTGCCAGTGGCGATAAGTCGTGTCTTACCGGGTTGGACTCAAGACGATAGTTACCGGATAAGGCG
CAGCGGTCGGGCTGAACGGGGGGTTCGTGCACACAGCCCAGCTTGGAGCGAACGACCTACACCGAACTGA
GATACCTACAGCGTGAGCTATGAGAAAGCGCCACGCTTCCCGAAGGGAGAAAGGCGGACAGGTATCCGGT
AAGCGGCAGGGTCGGAACAGGAGAGCGCACGAGGGAGCTTCCAGGGGGAAACGCCTGGTATCTTTATAGT
CCTGTCGGGTTTCGCCACCTCTGACTTGAGCGTCGATTTTTGTGATGCTCGTCAGGGGGGCGGAGCCTAT
GGAAAAACGCCAGCAACGCGGCCTTTTTACGGTTCCTGGCCTTTTGCTGGCCTTTTGCTCACATGTTCTT
TCCTGCGTTATCCCCTGATTCTGTGGATAACCGTATTACCGCCTTTGAGTGAGCTGATACCGCTCGCCGC
AGCCGAACGACCGAGCGCAGCGAGTCAGTGAGCGAGGAAGCGGAAGAGCGCCCAATACGCAAACCGC
